Addgene plasmid #168856: pEntry_SARS-CoV-1-ORF7a
Purpose: Gateway-compatible Entry vector
Depositing lab: Pascal Falter-Braun. Depositing organization: Helmholtz Munich. Publication: A resource of human coronavirus protein-coding sequences in a flexible, multipurpose Gateway Entry clone collection. Weller B, Lin CW, Pogoutse O, Sauer M, Marin-de la Rosa N, Strobel A, Young V, Knapp JJ, Rayhan A, Falter C, Kim DK, Roth FP, Falter-Braun P. G3 (Bethesda). 2023 Jul 5;13(7):jkad105. doi: 10.1093/g3journal/jkad105. PubMed 37267226.
Backbone
  Vector backbone: pENTR223.1*SfiI
  Backbone size w/o insert (bp): 2800
  Vector type: Gateway-compatible Entry vector
Growth in bacteria
  Bacterial resistance: Spectinomycin, 50 μg/mL
  Growth temperature: 37°C
  Growth strain: DH5alpha
  Copy number: High Copy
Gene/Insert
  Gene/Insert name: SARS-CoV-1-ORF7a (alt name: ORF7a)
  Species: Other
  Insert size (bp): 369
  Entrez Gene: ORF7a (a.k.a. sars7a)
  Cloning method: Restriction Enzyme; 5′ cloning site SfiI (unknown if destroyed); 3′ cloning site SfiI (unknown if destroyed)
  Sequencing primers: 5′ M13 uni (-21); 3′ M13 rev (-29)
Resource information
  A portion of this plasmid was derived from a plasmid made by: Synthesized by Twist Bioscience
Terms and licenses: Academic/Nonprofit Terms; Industry Terms: Not Available to Industry
Depositor comments: 5'-linker: SfiI-BamHI-ATG-BamHI (GGCCGTCAaggccaggatccatgggatcc), 3'-linker: PacI-TAA-AsiSI-SfiI (cttaatTAAgacgcgatcgcggcctcatGGGCC).
How to cite: pEntry_SARS-CoV-1-ORF7a was a gift from Pascal Falter-Braun (Addgene plasmid # 168856 ; http://n2t.net/addgene:168856 ; RRID:Addgene_168856)
