[The description below was written by a language model from this plasmid's Addgene catalogue record and pLannotate feature annotations shown in this document.]
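Description:
pEntry_SARS-CoV-1-ORF7a is a Gateway-compatible entry clone built on the pENTR223.1 backbone (SfiI-adapted version), carrying the coding sequence of the ORF7a accessory protein of SARS-CoV-1. It is a small bacterial plasmid of about 3.2 kb that replicates in E. coli from a high-copy ColE1/pUC-type origin and is selected with spectinomycin through the aadA (SmR) aminoglycoside adenylyltransferase gene. That gene appears to be driven by a fragment of the class 1 integron Pc promoter, with a remnant of a gentamicin resistance gene just upstream. Short lacI and lacZα fragments are also annotated as backbone leftovers. rrnB T1 and T2 terminators lie upstream of the attL1 site, where they help shield the insert from read-through transcription.

The roughly 369 bp ORF was made synthetically and cloned between two SfiI sites, so that it sits between attL1 and attL2. According to the depositor's notes, the 5' linker supplies BamHI sites around a start codon, and the 3' linker contains PacI and AsiSI sites around a TAA stop codon. The entry vector has no promoter positioned to express the insert; a T7 promoter lies just outside attL2 on the opposite strand, pointing back toward the insert. The ORF is instead meant to be moved by LR Clonase recombination into attR-containing destination vectors, which provide the promoter, tags and host context. The plasmid belongs to a collection of human coronavirus protein-coding sequences. ORF7a itself is annotated as an antagonist of the host restriction factor tetherin (BST2), which makes the clone a starting point for expression, interaction or functional studies of this viral protein.
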