Features (pLannotate 1.2.2; 12 found; start..end, strand, type, name):
      1..97      +  protein_bind   attL1: mutant version of attL; recombination site for the Gateway® LR reaction LR Clonase™
    130..492     +  CDS            NS7A_SARS: Experimental evidence at protein level: Swiss-Prot protein existence level 1. Plays a role as antagonist of host tetherin (BST2), disrupting its antiviral effect. Acts by binding to BST2 thereby interfering with its glycosylation. May suppress small interfering RNA (siRNA). May bind to host ITGAL, thereby playing a role in attachment or modulation of leukocytes. From Severe acute respiratory syndrome coronavirus (SARS-CoV).
    524..622     -  protein_bind   attL2: mutant version of attL; recombination site for the Gateway® LR reaction LR Clonase™
    640..658     -  promoter       T7 promoter: promoter for bacteriophage T7 RNA polymerase
    848..871     +  promoter       Pc promoter (fragment): intI1 (promoter lies within the coding sequence); class 1 integron promoter
   1047..1103    +  CDS            GmR (fragment): gentamycin acetyltransferase; aacC1; confers resistance to gentamycin
   1110..1901    +  CDS            SmR: aminoglycoside adenylyltransferase (Murphy, 1985); aadA; confers resistance to spectinomycin and streptomycin
   1994..2582    +  rep_origin     ori: high-copy-number ColE1/pMB1/pBR322/pUC origin of replication
   2765..2857    +  CDS            lacI (fragment): lac repressor; lacI; The lac repressor binds to the lac operator to inhibit transcription in E. coli. This inhibition can be relieved by adding lactose or isopropyl-β-D-thiogalactopyranoside (IPTG).
   2912..2939    -  terminator     rrnB T2 terminator: transcription terminator T2 from the E. coli rrnB gene
   3071..3114    +  terminator     rrnB T1 terminator: Escherichia coli rrnB; transcription terminator T1 from the E. coli rrnB gene
   3161..3197    -  CDS            lacZα (fragment): LacZα fragment of β-galactosidase; lacZ fragment
>Addgene plasmid #168856 | pEntry_SARS-CoV-1-ORF7a | addgene full sequence | sequence record 335816 | Addgene NGS Result
CAAATAATGATTTTATTTTGACTGATAGTGACCTGTTCGTTGCAACAAATTGATGAGCAATGCTTTTTTA
TAATGCCAACTTTGTACAAAAAAGCAGAAGGGCCGTCAAGGCCAGGATCCATGGGATCCAAAATTATTCT
CTTCCTGACATTGATTGTATTTACATCTTGCGAGCTATATCACTATCAGGAGTGTGTTAGAGGTACGACT
GTACTACTAAAAGAACCTTGCCCATCAGGAACATACGAGGGCAATTCACCATTTCACCCTCTTGCTGACA
ATAAATTTGCACTAACTTGCACTAGCACACACTTTGCTTTTGCTTGTGCTGACGGTACTCGACATACCTA
TCAGCTGCGTGCAAGATCAGTTTCACCAAAACTTTTCATCAGACAAGAGGAGGTTCAACAAGAGCTCTAC
TCGCCACTTTTTCTCATTGTTGCTGCTCTAGTATTTTTAATACTTTGCTTCACCATTAAGAGAAAGACAG
AACTTAATTAAGACGCGATCGCGGCCTCATGGGCCCAGCTTTCTTGTACAAAGTTGGCATTATAAAAAAT
AATTGCTCATCAATTTGTTGCAACGAACAGGTCACTATCAGTCAAAATAAAATCATTATTTGCCATCCAG
CTGATATCCCCTATAGTGAGTCGTATTACATGGTCATAGCTGTTTCCTGGCAGCTCTGGCCCGTGTCTCA
AAATCTCTGATGTTACATTGCACAAGATAAAAATATATCATCATGCCTCCTCTAGACCAGCCAGGACAGA
AATGCCTCGACTTCGCTGCTACCCAAGGTTGCCGGGTGACGCACACCGTGGAAACGGATGAAGGCACGAA
CCCAGTGGACATAAGCCTGTTCGGTTCGTAAGCTGTAATGCAAGTAGCGTATGCGCTCACGCAACTGGTC
CAGAACCTTGACCGAACGCAGCGGTGGTAACGGCGCAGTGGCGGTTTTCATGGCTTGTTATGACTGTTTT
TTTGGGGTACAGTCTATGCCTCGGGCATCCAAGCAGCAAGCGCGTTACGCCGTGGGTCGATGTTTGATGT
TATGGAGCAGCAACGATGTTACGCAGCAGGGCAGTCGCCCTAAAACAAAGTTAAACATTATGAGGGAAGC
GGTGATCGCCGAAGTATCGACTCAACTATCAGAGGTAGTTGGCGTCATCGAGCGCCATCTCGAACCGACG
TTGCTGGCCGTACATTTGTACGGCTCCGCAGTGGATGGCGGCCTGAAGCCACACAGTGATATTGATTTGC
TGGTTACGGTGACCGTAAGGCTTGATGAAACAACGCGGCGAGCTTTGATCAACGACCTTTTGGAAACTTC
GGCTTCCCCTGGAGAGAGCGAGATTCTCCGCGCTGTAGAAGTCACCATTGTTGTGCACGACGACATCATT
CCGTGGCGTTATCCAGCTAAGCGCGAACTGCAATTTGGAGAATGGCAGCGCAATGACATTCTTGCAGGTA
TCTTCGAGCCAGCCACGATCGACATTGATCTGGCTATCTTGCTGACAAAAGCAAGAGAACATAGCGTTGC
CTTGGTAGGTCCAGCGGCGGAGGAACTCTTTGATCCGGTTCCTGAACAGGATCTATTTGAGGCGCTAAAT
GAAACCTTAACGCTATGGAACTCGCCGCCCGACTGGGCTGGCGATGAGCGAAATGTAGTGCTTACGTTGT
CCCGCATTTGGTACAGCGCAGTAACCGGCAAAATCGCGCCGAAGGATGTCGCTGCCGACTGGGCAATGGA
GCGCCTGCCGGCCCAGTATCAGCCCGTCATACTTGAAGCTAGACAGGCTTATCTTGGACAAGAAGAAGAT
CGCTTGGCCTCGCGCGCAGATCAGTTGGAAGAATTTGTCCACTACGTGAAAGGCGAGATCACCAAGGTAG
TCGGCAAATAACCCTCGAGCCACCCATGACCAAAATCCCTTAACGTGAGTTACGCGTCGTTCCACTGAGC
GTCAGACCCCGTAGAAAAGATCAAAGGATCTTCTTGAGATCCTTTTTTTCTGCGCGTAATCTGCTGCTTG
CAAACAAAAAAACCACCGCTACCAGCGGTGGTTTGTTTGCCGGATCAAGAGCTACCAACTCTTTTTCCGA
AGGTAACTGGCTTCAGCAGAGCGCAGATACCAAATACTGTTCTTCTAGTGTAGCCGTAGTTAGGCCACCA
CTTCAAGAACTCTGTAGCACCGCCTACATACCTCGCTCTGCTAATCCTGTTACCAGTGGCTGCTGCCAGT
GGCGATAAGTCGTGTCTTACCGGGTTGGACTCAAGACGATAGTTACCGGATAAGGCGCAGCGGTCGGGCT
GAACGGGGGGTTCGTGCACACAGCCCAGCTTGGAGCGAACGACCTACACCGAACTGAGATACCTACAGCG
TGAGCTATGAGAAAGCGCCACGCTTCCCGAAGGGAGAAAGGCGGACAGGTATCCGGTAAGCGGCAGGGTC
GGAACAGGAGAGCGCACGAGGGAGCTTCCAGGGGGAAACGCCTGGTATCTTTATAGTCCTGTCGGGTTTC
GCCACCTCTGACTTGAGCGTCGATTTTTGTGATGCTCGTCAGGGGGGCGGAGCCTATGGAAAAACGCCAG
CAACGCGGCCTTTTTACGGTTCCTGGCCTTTTGCTGGCCTTTTGCTCACATGTTCTTTCCTGCGTTATCC
CCTGATTCTGTGGATAACCGTATTACCGCCTTTGAGTGAGCTGATACCGCTCGCCGCAGCCGAACGACCG
AGCGCAGCGAGTCAGTGAGCGAGGAAGCGGAAGAGCGCCCAATACGCAAACCGCCTCTCCCCGCGCGTTG
GCCGATTCATTAATGCAGCTGGCACGACAGGTTTCCCGACTGGAAAGCGGGCAGTGAGCGCAACGCAATT
AATACGCGTACCGCTAGCCAGGAAGAGTTTGTAGAAACGCAAAAAGGCCATCCGTCAGGATGGCCTTCTG
CTTAGTTTGATGCCTGGCAGTTTATGGCGGGCGTCCTGCCCGCCACCCTCCGGGCCGTTGCTTCACAACG
TTCAAATCCGCTCCCGGCGGATTTGTCCTACTCAGGAGAGCGTTCACCGACAAACAACAGATAAAACGAA
AGGCCCAGTCTTCCGACTGAGCCTTTCGTTTTATTTGATGCCTGGCAGTTCCCTACTCTCGCGTTAACGC
TAGCATGGATGTTTTCCCAGTCACGACGTTGTAAAACGACGGCCAGTCTTAAGCTCGGGCCC
