>Addgene plasmid #168856 | pEntry_SARS-CoV-1-ORF7a | depositor partial sequence | sequence record 327276 | gene-specific Insert sequence
AAAATTATTCTCTTCCTGACATTGATTGTATTTACATCTTGCGAGCTATATCACTATCAGGAGTGTGTTA
GAGGTACGACTGTACTACTAAAAGAACCTTGCCCATCAGGAACATACGAGGGCAATTCACCATTTCACCC
TCTTGCTGACAATAAATTTGCACTAACTTGCACTAGCACACACTTTGCTTTTGCTTGTGCTGACGGTACT
CGACATACCTATCAGCTGCGTGCAAGATCAGTTTCACCAAAACTTTTCATCAGACAAGAGGAGGTTCAAC
AAGAGCTCTACTCGCCACTTTTTCTCATTGTTGCTGCTCTAGTATTTTTAATACTTTGCTTCACCATTAA
GAGAAAGACAGAA
